Addgene plasmid #54383: LIIIalpha R A-B
Purpose: (Empty Backbone)
Depositing lab: Martin Parniske. Depositing organization: Ludwig-Maximilians-Universitaet Muenchen (LMU). Publication: A modular plasmid assembly kit for multigene expression, gene silencing and silencing rescue in plants. Binder A, Lambert J, Morbitzer R, Popp C, Ott T, Lahaye T, Parniske M. PLoS One. 2014 Feb 13;9(2):e88218. doi: 10.1371/journal.pone.0088218. eCollection 2014. PubMed 24551083.
Backbone
  Vector backbone: Xpre-K (pICH50505)
  Backbone manufacturer: Icon Genetics
  Vector type: plant expression
Growth in bacteria
  Bacterial resistance: Chloramphenicol and Kanamycin, 25 & 50 μg/mL
  Growth temperature: 37°C
  Growth strain: DB3.1
  Copy number: High Copy
Gene/Insert
  Gene/Insert name: None
Terms and licenses: Academic/Nonprofit Terms; Industry Terms: Not Available to Industry
Depositor comments: binary expression vector. LIII/LV backbone.
How to cite: LIIIalpha R A-B was a gift from Martin Parniske (Addgene plasmid # 54383 ; http://n2t.net/addgene:54383 ; RRID:Addgene_54383)
