[The description below was written by a language model from this plasmid's Addgene catalogue record and pLannotate feature annotations shown in this document.]
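Description:
LIIIalpha R A-B is an empty binary plant expression vector built on the Xpre-K (pICH50505) backbone and deposited as part of a modular plasmid assembly kit for multigene expression, gene silencing and silencing rescue in plants. The depositor describes it as a LIII/LV backbone, meaning it serves as a recipient for higher-level assemblies rather than carrying a gene of interest itself. The 6.6 kb plasmid carries two replication systems. A high-copy ColE1/pUC-type origin supports propagation in E. coli. The pVS1 oriV with its RepA replication protein and StaA stability protein is a module commonly used to maintain binary vectors in Agrobacterium. A short incP oriV fragment is also annotated. Backbone selection is by kanamycin through aph(3')-Ia, and a T7 promoter lies between this marker and the ColE1 origin.

Between the nopaline-type left and right T-DNA border repeats sits a placeholder cassette rather than a plant payload. It consists of a partial attR1 site, lac UV5 and cat promoter elements driving the chloramphenicol acetyltransferase gene, a ccdA fragment, and an intact ccdB gene. CcdB poisons DNA gyrase, so the unmodified vector must be kept in a ccdB-tolerant strain such as DB3.1, with chloramphenicol plus kanamycin selection. When assembled inserts replace the cassette, ccdB is lost, which provides counter-selection against the empty vector in standard E. coli strains. No plant promoter, terminator or plant selectable marker is annotated within the T-DNA, so these would have to come from the modules cloned in. The record does not state the specific cloning sites or the meaning of the "R A-B" designation.
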