Features (pLannotate 1.2.2; 15 found; start..end, strand, type, name):
     50..110     -  rep_origin     oriV (fragment): incP origin of replication
    316..510     -  rep_origin     pVS1 oriV: origin of replication for the Pseudomonas plasmid pVS1 (Heeb et al., 2000)
    576..1649    -  CDS            pVS1 RepA: replication protein from the Pseudomonas plasmid pVS1 (Heeb et al., 2000)
   2078..2707    -  CDS            pVS1 StaA: stability protein from the Pseudomonas plasmid pVS1 (Heeb et al., 2000)
   2971..2995    +  misc_feature   LB T-DNA repeat: left border repeat from nopaline C58 T-DNA
   3083..3192    +  protein_bind   attR1 (fragment): mutant version of attR; recombination site for the Gateway® LR reaction LR Clonase™
   3229..3259    +  promoter       lac UV5 promoter: E. coli lac promoter with an "up" mutation
   3283..3312    +  promoter       cat promoter (fragment): promoter of the E. coli cat gene encoding chloramphenicol acetyltransferase
   3313..3969    +  CDS            cat: CAT_ECOLX - Experimental evidence at protein level: Swiss-Prot protein existence level 1. This enzyme is an effector of chloramphenicol resistance in bacteria. From Escherichia coli. This protein is used as a marker in many commonly used cloning vectors, such as pACYC184.
   4151..4309    +  CDS            ccdA (fragment): CCDA_ECO57 - Also known as H, letA. Experimental evidence at protein level: Swiss-Prot protein existence level 1. Antitoxin component of a type II toxin-antitoxin (TA) system which inhibits the post-segregational killing (PSK) of plasmid-free cells, also referred to as a plasmid addiction system. Binds to and blocks the activity of CcdB; will also remove bound CcdB protein from the CcdB-GyrA complex by forming a CcdA-CcdB complex, a process termed rejuvenation. Functions as a transcriptional corepressor for the ccdAB operon, repression also requires CcdB (By similarity). From Escherichia coli
   4314..4619    +  CDS            ccdB: CcdB, a bacterial toxin that poisons DNA gyrase; ccdB; Plasmids containing the ccdB gene cannot be propagated in standard E. coli strains.
   4705..4729    +  misc_feature   RB T-DNA repeat: right border repeat from nopaline C58 T-DNA
   4852..5440    -  rep_origin     ori: high-copy-number ColE1/pMB1/pBR322/pUC origin of replication
   5579..5597    -  promoter       T7 promoter: promoter for bacteriophage T7 RNA polymerase
   5731..6540    +  CDS            KanR: aminoglycoside phosphotransferase; aph(3')-Ia; confers resistance to kanamycin in bacteria or G418 (Geneticin®) in eukaryotes
>Addgene plasmid #54383 | LIIIalpha R A-B | depositor full sequence | sequence record 84603 | Full Sequence
CAAAATCCCTTAACGTGAGTTACGCGTCGTTCCACTGAGCGTCAGACCCCTGCCATTTTTGGGGTGAGGC
CGTTCGCGGCCGAGGGGCGCAGCCCCTGGGGGGATGGGAGCTCGGTGCCTTGATGTGGGCGCCGGCGGTC
GAGTGGCGACGGCGCGGCTTGTCCGCGCCCTGGTAGATTGCCTGGCCGTAGGCCAGCCATTTTTGAGCGG
CCAGCGGCCGCGATAGGCCGACGCGAAGCGGCGGGGCGTAGGGAGCGCAGCGACCGAAGGGTAGGCGCTT
TTTGCAGCTCTTCGGCTGTGCGCTGGCCAGACAGTTATGCACAGGCCAGGCGGGTTTTAAGAGTTTTAAT
AAGTTTTAAAGAGTTTTAGGCGGAAAAATCGCCTTTTTTCTCTTTTATATCAGTCACTTACATGTGTGAC
CGGTTCCCAATGTACGGCTTTGGGTTCCCAATGTACGGGTTCCGGTTCCCAATGTACGGCTTTGGGTTCC
CAATGTACGTGCTATCCACAGGAAAGAAGCTTTTTCGACCTTTTTCCCCTGCTAGGGCAATTTGCCCTAG
CATCTGCTCCGTACATTAGGAACCGGCGGATGCTTCGCCCTCGATCAGGTTGCGGTAGCGCATGACTAGG
ATCGGGCCAGCCTGCCCCGCCTCCTCCTTCAAATCGTACTCCGGCAGGTCATTTGACCCGATCAGCTTGC
GCACGGTGAAACAGAACTTCTTGAACTCTCCGGCGCTGCCACTGCGTTCGTAGATCGTCTTGAACAACCA
TCTGGCTTCTGCCTTGCCTGCGGCGCGGCGTGCCAGGCGGTAGAGAAAACGGCCGATGCCGGGATCGATC
AAAAAGTAATCGGGGTGAACCGTCAGCACGTCCGGGTTCTTGCCTTCTGTGATCTCGCGGTACATCCAAT
CAGCTAGCTCGATCTCGATGTACTCCGGCCGCCCGGTTTCGCTCTTTACGATCTTGTAGCGGCTAATCAA
GGCTTCACCCTCGGATACCGTCACCAGGCGGCCGTTCTTGGCCTTCTTCGTACGCTGCATGGCAACGTGC
GTGGTGTTTAACCGAATGCAGGTTTCTACCAGGTCGTCTTTCTGCTTTCCGCCATCGGCTCGCCGGCAGA
ACTTGAGTACGTCCGCAACGTGTGGACGGAACACGCGGCCGGGCTTGTCTCCCTTCCCTTCCCGGTATCG
GTTCATGGATTCGGTTAGATGGGAAACCGCCATCAGTACCAGGTCGTAATCCCACACACTGGCCATGCCG
GCCGGCCCTGCGGAAACCTCTACGTGCCCGTCTGGAAGCTCGTAGCGGATCACCTCGCCAGCTCGTCGGT
CACGCTTCGACAGACGGAAAACGGCCACGTCCATGATGCTGCGACTATCGCGGGTGCCCACGTCATAGAG
CATCGGAACGAAAAAATCTGGTTGCTCGTCGCCCTTGGGCGGCTTCCTAATCGACGACGCACCGGCTGCC
GGCGGTTGCCGGGATTCTTTGCGGATTCGATCAGCGGCCGCTTGCCACGATTCACCGGGGCGTGCTTCTG
CCTCGATGCGTTGCCGCTGGGCGGCCTGCGCGGCCTTCAACTTCTCCACCAGGTCATCACCCAGCGCCGC
GCCGATTTGTACCGGGCCGGATGGTTTGCGACCGCTCACGCCGATTCCTCGGGCTTGGGGGTTCCAGTGC
CATTGCAGGGCCGGCAGACAACCCAGCCGCTTACGCCTGGCCAACCGCCCGTTCCTCCACACATGGGGCA
TTCCACGGCGTCGGTGCCTGGTTGTTCTTGATTTTCCATGCCGCCTCCTTTAGCCGCTAAAATTCATCTA
CTCATTTATTCATTTGCTCATTTACTCTGGTAGCTGCGCGATGTATTCAGATAGCAGCTCGGTAATGGTC
TTGCCTTGGCGTACCGCGTACATCTTCAGCTTGGTGTGATCCTCCGCCGGCAACTGAAAGTTGACCCGCT
TCATGGCTGGCGTGTCTGCCAGGCTGGCCAACGTTGCAGCCTTGCTGCTGCGTGCGCTCGGACGGCCGGC
ACTTAGCGTGTTTGTGCTTTTGCTCATTTTCTCTTTACCTCATTAACTCAAATGAGTTTTGATTTAATTT
CAGCGGCCAGCGCCTGGACCTCGCGGGCAGCGTCGCCCTCGGGTTCTGATTCAAGAACGGTTGTGCCGGC
GGCGGCAGTGCCTGGGTAGCTCACGCGCTGCGTGATACGGGACTCAAGAATGGGCAGCTCGTACCCGGCC
AGCGCCTCGGCAACCTCACCGCCGATGCGCGTGCCTTTGATCGCCCGCGACACGACAAAGGCCGCTTGTA
GCCTTCCATCCGTGACCTCAATGCGCTGCTTAACCAGCTCCACCAGGTCGGCGGTGGCCCATATGTCGTA
AGGGCTTGGCTGCACCGGAATCAGCACGAAGTCGGCTGCCTTGATCGCGGACACAGCCAAGTCCGCCGCC
TGGGGCGCTCCGTCGATCACTACGAAGTCGCGCCGGCCGATGGCCTTCACGTCGCGGTCAATCGTCGGGC
GGTCGATGCCGACAACGGTTAGCGGTTGATCTTCCCGCACGGCCGCCCAATCGCGGGCACTGCCCTGGGG
ATCGGAATCGACTAACAGAACATCGGCCCCGGCGAGTTGCAGGGCGCGGGCTAGATGGGTTGCGATGGTC
GTCTTGCCTGACCCGCCTTTCTGGTTAAGTACAGCGATAACCTTCATGCGTTCCCCTTGCGTATTTGTTT
ATTTACTCATCGCATCATATACGCAGCGACCGCATGACGCAAGCTGTTTTACTCAAATACACATCACCTT
TTTAGACGGCGGCGCTCGGTTTCTTCAGCGGCCAAGCTGGCCGGCCAGGCCGCCAGCTTGGCATCAGACA
AACCGGCCAGGATTTCATGCAGCCGCACGGCTGATGGGCTGCCTGTATCGAGTGGTGATTTTGTGCCGAG
CTGCCGGTCGGGGAGCTGTTGGCTGGCTGGTGGCAGGATATATTGTGGTGTAAACAAATTGACGCTTAGA
CACTTAATAACACATTGCGGACGTTTTTAATGTACTGGGGTGGATTACGGGTCTCAGCGGCAGATTGTCT
TCAAAGCTGAACGAGAAACGTAAAATGATATAAATATCAATATATTAAATTAGATTTTGCATAAAAAACA
GACTACATAATACTGTAAAACACAACATATCCAGTCACTATGGCGGCCCCTCGAGGGGCCGCATTAGGCA
CCCCAGGCTTTACACTTTATGCTTCCGGCTCGTATAATGTGTGGATTTTGAGTTAGGATCCGTCGAGATT
TTCAGGAGCTAAGGAAGCTAAAATGGAGAAAAAAATCACTGGATATACCACCGTTGATATATCCCAATGG
CATCGTAAAGAACATTTTGAGGCATTTCAGTCAGTTGCTCAATGTACCTATAACCAGACCGTTCAGCTGG
ATATTACGGCCTTTTTAAAGACCGTAAAGAAAAATAAGCACAAGTTTTATCCGGCCTTTATTCACATTCT
TGCCCGCCTGATGAATGCTCATCCGGAATTCCGTATGGCAATGAAAGACGGTGAGCTGGTGATATGGGAT
AGTGTTCACCCTTGTTACACCGTTTTCCATGAGCAAACTGAAACGTTTTCATCGCTCTGGAGTGAATACC
ACGACGATTTCCGGCAGTTTCTACACATATATTCGCAAGATGTGGCGTGTTACGGTGAAAACCTGGCCTA
TTTCCCTAAAGGGTTTATTGAGAATATGTTTTTCGTGTCAGCCAATCCCTGGGTGAGTTTCACCAGTTTT
GATTTAAACGTGGCCAATATGGACAACTTCTTCGCCCCCGTTTTCACCATGGGCAAATATTATACGCAAG
GCGACAAGGTGCTGATGCCGCTGGCGATTCAGGTTCATCATGCCGTTTGTGATGGCTTCCATGTCGGCAG
AATGCTTAATGAATTACAACAGTACTGCGATGAGTGGCAGGGCGGGGCGTAATCTAGAGGATCCGGCTTA
CTAAAAGCCAGATAACAGTATGCGTATTTGCGCGCTGATTTTTGCGGTATAAGAATATATACTGATATGT
ATACCCGAAGTATGTCAAAAAGAGGTATGCTATGAAGCAGCGTATTACAGTGACAGTTGACAGCGACAGC
TATCAGTTGCTCAAGGCATATATGATGTCAATATCTCCGGTCTGGTAAGCACAACCATGCAGAATGAAGC
CCGTCGTCTGCGTGCCGAACGCTGGAAAGCGGAAAATCAGGAAGGGATGGCTGAGGTCGCCCGGTTTATT
GAAATGAACGGCTCTTTTGCTGACGAGAACAGGGGCTGGTGAAATGCAGTTTAAGGTTTACACCTATAAA
AGAGAGAGCCGTTATCGTCTGTTTGTGGATGTACAGAGTGATATTATTGACACGCCCGGGCGACGGATGG
TGATCCCCCTGGCCAGTGCACGTCTGCTGTCAGATAAAGTCCCCCGTGAACTTTACCCGGTGGTGCATAT
CGGGGATGAAAGCTGGCGCATGATGACCACCGATATGGCCAGTGTGCCGGTTTCCGTTATCGGGGAAGAA
GTGGCTGATCTCAGCCACCGCGAAAATGACATCAAAAACGCCATTAACCTGATGTTCTGGGGAATATAAA
TGTCAGGCTCCCTTATACACAGCCAGTCTGCAGGTCGACGAAGACTTCGTATCTGTGAGACCTCTGGTTT
AAACTATCAGTGTTTGACAGGATATATTGGCGGGTAAACCTAAGAGAAAAGAGCGTTTATTAGAATAATC
GGATATTTAAAAGGGCGTGAAAAGGTTTATCCGTTCGTCCATTTGTATGTGCCAACCACAGGAACCGTAA
AAAGGCCGCGTTGCTGGCGTTTTTCCATAGGCTCCGCCCCCCTGACGAGCATCACAAAAATCGACGCTCA
AGTCAGAGGTGGCGAAACCCGACAGGACTATAAAGATACCAGGCGTTTCCCCCTGGAAGCTCCCTCGTGC
GCTCTCCTGTTCCGACCCTGCCGCTTACCGGATACCTGTCCGCCTTTCTCCCTTCGGGAAGCGTGGCGCT
TTCTCATAGCTCACGCTGTAGGTATCTCAGTTCGGTGTAGGTCGTTCGCTCCAAGCTGGGCTGTGTGCAC
GAACCCCCCGTTCAGCCCGACCGCTGCGCCTTATCCGGTAACTATCGTCTTGAGTCCAACCCGGTAAGAC
ACGACTTATCGCCACTGGCAGCAGCCACTGGTAACAGGATTAGCAGAGCGAGGTATGTAGGCGGTGCTAC
AGAGTTCTTGAAGTGGTGGCCTAACTACGGCTACACTAGAAGGACAGTATTTGGTATCTGCGCTCTGCTG
AAGCCAGTTACCTTCGGAAAAAGAGTTGGTAGCTCTTGATCCGGCAAACAAACCACCGCTGGTAGCGGTG
GTTTTTTTGTTTGCAAGCAGCAGATTACGCGCAGAAAAAAAGGATCTCAAGAAGATCCTTTGATCTTTTC
TACGGGGTCTGACGCTCAGTGGAACGAAAACTCACGTTAAGGGATTTTGGTCATGAGATTATCAAAAAGG
ATCTTCACCTAGATCATAAAATCATTATTTGCCATCCAGCTGATATCCCCTATAGTGAGTCGTATTACAT
GGTCATAGCTGTTTCCTGGCAGCTCTGGCCCGTGTCTCAAAATCTCTGATGTTACATTGCACAAGATAAA
AATATATCATCATGAACAATAAAACTGTCTGCTTACATAAACAGTAATACAAGGGGTGTTATGAGCCATA
TTCAACGGGAAACGTCGAGGCCGCGATTAAATTCCAACATGGATGCTGATTTATATGGGTATAAATGGGC
TCGCGATAATGTCGGGCAATCAGGTGCGACAATCTATCGCTTGTATGGGAAGCCCGATGCGCCAGAGTTG
TTTCTGAAACATGGCAAAGGTAGCGTTGCCAATGATGTTACAGATGAGATGGTCAGACTAAACTGGCTGA
CGGAATTTATGCCTCTTCCGACCATCAAGCATTTTATCCGTACTCCTGATGATGCATGGTTACTCACCAC
TGCGATCCCCGGAAAAACAGCATTCCAGGTATTAGAAGAATATCCTGATTCAGGTGAAAATATTGTTGAT
GCGCTGGCAGTGTTCCTGCGCCGGTTGCATTCGATTCCTGTTTGTAATTGTCCTTTTAACAGCGATCGCG
TATTTCGTCTTGCTCAGGCGCAATCACGAATGAATAACGGTTTGGTTGATGCGAGTGATTTTGATGACGA
GCGTAATGGCTGGCCTGTTGAACAAGTCTGGAAAGAAATGCATAAACTTTTGCCATTCTCACCGGATTCA
GTCGTCACTCATGGTGATTTCTCACTTGATAACCTTATTTTTGACGAGGGGAAATTAATAGGTTGTATTG
ATGTTGGACGAGTCGGAATCGCAGACCGATACCAGGATCTTGCCATCCTATGGAACTGCCTCGGTGAGTT
TTCTCCTTCATTACAGAAACGGCTTTTTCAAAAATATGGTATTGATAATCCTGATATGAATAAATTGCAG
TTTCATTTGATGCTCGATGAGTTTTTCTAATCAGAATTGGTTAATTGGTTGTAACACTGGCAGAGCATTA
CGCTGACTTGACGGGACGGCGCAAGCTCATGAC
