>Addgene plasmid #54383 | LIIIalpha R A-B | addgene partial sequence | sequence record 90180 | LB-F1 5'-gtggtgtaaacaaattgacgc-3'
ACTGGGGTGGATTACGGGTCTCAGCGGCAGATTGTCTTCAAAGCTGAACGAGAAACGTAAAATGATATAA
ATATCAATATATTAAATTAGATTTTGCATAAAAAACAGACTACATAATACTGTAAAACACAACATATCCA
GTCACTATGGCGGCCCCTCGAGGGGCCGCATTAGGCACCCCAGGCTTTACACTTTATGCTTCCGGCTCGT
ATAATGTGTGGATTTTGAGTTAGGATCCGTCGAGATTTTCAGGAGCTAAGGAAGCTAAAATGGAGAAAAA
AATCACTGGATATACCACCGTTGATATATCCCAATGGCATCGTAAAGAACATTTTGAGGCATTTCAGTCA
GTTGCTCAATGTACCTATAACCAGACCGTTCAGCTGGATATTACGGCCTTTTTAAAGACCGTAAAGAAAA
ATAAGCACAAGTTTTATCCGGCCTTTATTCACATTCTTGCCCGCCTGATGAATGCTCATCCGGAATTCCG
TATGGCAATGAAAGACGGTGAGCTGGTGATATGGGATAGTGTTCACCCTTGTTACACCGTTTTCCATGAG
CAAACTGAAACGTTTTCATCGCTCTGGAGTGAATACCACGACGATTTCCGGCAGTTTCTACACATATATT
CGCAAGATGTGGCGTGTTACGGTGAAAACCTGGCCTATTTCCCTAAAGGGTTTATTGAGAATATGTTTTT
CGTGTCAGCCAATCCCTGGGTGAGTTTC
