>Addgene plasmid #54383 | LIIIalpha R A-B | addgene partial sequence | sequence record 90181 | RB-F1 5'-ggataaaccttttcacgccc-3'
ATATATCCTGTCAAACACTGATAGTTTAAACCAGAGGTCTCACAGATACGAAGTCTTCGTCGACCTGCAG
ACTGGCTGTGTATAAGGGAGCCTGACATTTATATTCCCCAGAACATCAGGTTAATGGCGTTTTTGATGTC
ATTTTCGCGGTGGCTGAGATCAGCCACTTCTTCCCCGATAACGGAAACCGGCACACTGGCCATATCGGTG
GTCATCATGCGCCAGCTTTCATCCCCGATATGCACCACCGGGTAAAGTTCACGGGGGACTTTATCTGACA
GCAGACGTGCACTGGCCAGGGGGATCACCATCCGTCGCCCGGGCGTGTCAATAATATCACTCTGTACATC
CACAAACAGACGATAACGGCTCTCTCTTTTATAGGTGTAAACCTTAAACTGCATTTCACCAGCCCCTGTT
CTCGTCAGCAAAAGAGCCGTTCATTTCAATAAACCGGGCGACCTCAGCCATCCCTTCCTGATTTTCCGCT
TTCCAGCGTTCGGCACGCAGACGACGGGCTTCATTCTGCATGGTTGTGCTTACCAGACCGGAGATATTGA
CATCATATATGCCTTGAGCAACTGATAGCTGTCGCTGTCAACTGTCACTGTAATACGCTGCTTCATAGCA
TACCTCTTTTTGACATACTTCGGGTATACATATCAGTATATATTCTTATACCGCAAAAATCAGCGCGCAA
ATACGCATACTGTTATCTGGCTTTTAGTAAGCCGGATCCTCTAGATTACGCCCCGCCCTGCCACTCATCG
